Addgene plasmid #204069: pBP-P_dummy-promoter
Purpose: Type 0 promoter part
Depositing lab: Mikhail Shapiro. Depositing organization: California Institute of Technology.
Backbone
  Vector backbone: pSB1C3
  Backbone manufacturer: iGEM
  Vector type: Bacterial Expression
Growth in bacteria
  Bacterial resistance: Chloramphenicol, 25 μg/mL
  Growth temperature: 37°C
  Growth strain: NEB Stable
  Copy number: High Copy
Gene/Insert
  Gene/Insert name: Dummy sequence
  Species: Synthetic
  Mutation: None
  Cloning method: Gibson Cloning
Terms and licenses: Academic/Nonprofit Terms; Industry Terms: Not Available to Industry
How to cite: pBP-P_dummy-promoter was a gift from Mikhail Shapiro (Addgene plasmid # 204069 ; http://n2t.net/addgene:204069 ; RRID:Addgene_204069)
