[The description below was written by a language model from this plasmid's Addgene catalogue record and pLannotate feature annotations shown in this document.]
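Description:
pBP-P_dummy-promoter is a small (about 2.1 kb) bacterial parts plasmid built on the iGEM pSB1C3 backbone, catalogued as a "Type 0 promoter part". It is a storage and donor vector for one module of a hierarchical, modular cloning scheme rather than a finished expression construct. It replicates in E. coli from a high-copy ColE1/pMB1/pUC-type origin. Selection is with chloramphenicol, through the cat gene (chloramphenicol acetyltransferase), which is driven by its native cat promoter and followed by the phage lambda t0 terminator.

The insert is recorded only as a synthetic "dummy sequence", introduced by Gibson assembly with no mutations noted. The name and purpose suggest a placeholder that fills the promoter position in an assembly without necessarily supplying promoter activity, for example as a spacer or a promoterless control. The record does not state its composition, its length or whether it has any transcriptional activity. The automated annotation assigns no feature to the insert itself. The roughly 90 bp gap between the BioBrick prefix and the his operon terminator is the most likely location for the part, though this is an inference from the layout. That cloning region is flanked by a putative bacterial terminator upstream and the his operon terminator downstream, the pSB1C3 arrangement that insulates the cloned part from read-through transcription originating in the backbone. No restriction sites or overhangs for downstream assembly are annotated, so the record does not specify the assembly standard used to move the part into higher-level constructs.
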