Features (pLannotate 1.2.2; 7 found; start..end, strand, type, name):
    162..256     -  terminator     lambda t0 terminator: transcription terminator from phage lambda
    280..936     -  CDS            cat: CAT_ECOLX - Experimental evidence at protein level: Swiss-Prot protein existence level 1. This enzyme is an effector of chloramphenicol resistance in bacteria. From Escherichia coli. This protein is used as a marker in many commonly used cloning vectors, such as pACYC184.
    937..1034    -  promoter       cat promoter: promoter of the E. coli cat gene encoding chloramphenicol acetyltransferase
   1120..1163    -  terminator     bacterial terminator: putative bacterial transcription terminator
   1166..1185    +  misc_feature   BioBrick prefix: BioBrick prefix for parts that start with "ATG"
   1276..1333    +  terminator     his operon terminator: This putative transcriptin terminator from the E. coli his operon has a 2-bp deletion introduced during synthesis. Its efficiency has not been determined.
   1528..2116    -  rep_origin     ori: high-copy-number ColE1/pMB1/pBR322/pUC origin of replication
>Addgene plasmid #204069 | pBP-P_dummy-promoter | addgene full sequence | sequence record 418204 | Addgene NGS Result
ACGGGGTCTGACGCTCAGTGGAACGAAAACTCACGTTAAGGGATTTTGGTCATGAGATTATCAAAAAGGA
TCTTCACCTAGATCCTTTTAAATTAAAAATGAAGTTTTAAATCAATCTAAAGTATATATGAGTAAACTTG
GTCTGACAGCTCGAGGCTTGGATTCTCACCAATAAAAAACGCCCGGCGGCAACCGAGCGTTCTGAACAAA
TCCAGATGGAGTTCTGAGGTCATTACTGGATCTATCAACAGGAGTCCAAGCGAGCTCGATATCAAATTAC
GCCCCGCCCTGCCACTCATCGCAGTACTGTTGTAATTCATTAAGCATTCTGCCGACATGGAAGCCATCAC
AAACGGCATGATGAACCTGAATCGCCAGCGGCATCAGCACCTTGTCGCCTTGCGTATAATATTTGCCCAT
GGTGAAAACGGGGGCGAAGAAGTTGTCCATATTGGCCACGTTTAAATCAAAACTGGTGAAACTCACCCAG
GGATTGGCTGACACGAAAAACATATTCTCAATAAACCCTTTAGGGAAATAGGCCAGGTTTTCACCGTAAC
ACGCCACATCTTGCGAATATATGTGTAGAAACTGCCGGAAATCGTCGTGGTATTCACTCCAGAGCGATGA
AAACGTTTCAGTTTGCTCATGGAAAACGGTGTAACAAGGGTGAACACTATCCCATATCACCAGCTCACCG
TCTTTCATTGCCATACGAAATTCCGGATGAGCATTCATCAGGCGGGCAAGAATGTGAATAAAGGCCGGAT
AAAACTTGTGCTTATTTTTCTTTACGGTCTTTAAAAAGGCCGTAATATCCAGCTGAACGGTCTGGTTATA
GGTACATTGAGCAACTGACTGAAATGCCTCAAAATGTTCTTTACGATGCCATTGGGATATATCAACGGTG
GTATATCCAGTGATTTTTTTCTCCATTTTAGCTTCCTTAGCTCCTGAAAATCTCGATAACTCAAAAAATA
CGCCCGGTAGTGATCTTATTTCATTATGGTGAAAGTTGGAACCTCTTACGTGCCCGATCAACTCGAGTGC
CACCTGACGTCTAAGAAACCATTATTATCATGACATTAACCTATAAAAATAGGCGTATCACGAGGCAGAA
TTTCAGATAAAAAAAATCCTTAGCTTTCGCTAAGGATGATTTCTGGAATTCGCGGCCGCTTCTAGAATCT
AGAGACGCATAGGTCTCACTATGCATGGCGGTCGTATCGAGGTCTTGAGGTGGTACAGAGACCCATGCCG
TCTCATTAGCTGCAGTCCGGCAAAAAAGGGCAAGGTGTCACCACCCTGCCCTTTTTCTTTAAAACCGAAA
AGATTACTTCGCGTTATGCAGGCTTCCTCGCTCACTGACTCGCTGCGCTCGGTCGTTCGGCTGCGGCGAG
CGGTATCAGCTCACTCAAAGGCGGTAATACGGTTATCCACAGAATCAGGGGATAACGCAGGAAAGAACAT
GTGAGCAAAAGGCCAGCAAAAGGCCAGGAACCGTAAAAAGGCCGCGTTGCTGGCGTTTTTCCACAGGCTC
CGCCCCCCTGACGAGCATCACAAAAATCGACGCTCAAGTCAGAGGTGGCGAAACCCGACAGGACTATAAA
GATACCAGGCGTTTCCCCCTGGAAGCTCCCTCGTGCGCTCTCCTGTTCCGACCCTGCCGCTTACCGGATA
CCTGTCCGCCTTTCTCCCTTCGGGAAGCGTGGCGCTTTCTCATAGCTCACGCTGTAGGTATCTCAGTTCG
GTGTAGGTCGTTCGCTCCAAGCTGGGCTGTGTGCACGAACCCCCCGTTCAGCCCGACCGCTGCGCCTTAT
CCGGTAACTATCGTCTTGAGTCCAACCCGGTAAGACACGACTTATCGCCACTGGCAGCAGCCACTGGTAA
CAGGATTAGCAGAGCGAGGTATGTAGGCGGTGCTACAGAGTTCTTGAAGTGGTGGCCTAACTACGGCTAC
ACTAGAAGAACAGTATTTGGTATCTGCGCTCTGCTGAAGCCAGTTACCTTCGGAAAAAGAGTTGGTAGCT
CTTGATCCGGCAAACAAACCACCGCTACCAGCGGTGGTTTTTTTGTTTGCAAGCAGCAGATTACGCGCAG
AAAAAAAGGATCTCAAGAAGATCCTTTGATCTTTTCT
